>Addgene plasmid #63303 | pFusX2-21 | depositor partial sequence | sequence record 105124 | pFusX2_CCA
AGTCTTAAGCGTCTCCCTGACCCCGGACCAAGTGGTGGCTATCGCCAGCCACGATGGCGGCAAGCAAGCG
CTCGAAACGGTGCAGCGGCTGTTGCCGGTGCTGTGCCAGGACCATGGCCTGACTCCGGACCAAGTGGTGG
CTATCGCCAGCCACGATGGCGGCAAGCAAGCGCTCGAAACGGTGCAGCGGCTGTTGCCGGTGCTGTGCCA
GGACCATGGCCTGACCCCGGACCAAGTGGTGGCTATCGCCAGCAACATTGGCGGCAAGCAAGCGCTCGAA
ACGGTGCAGCGGCTGTTGCCGGTGCTGTGCCAGGACCATGGCGAGACGTC
