>Addgene plasmid #63303 | pFusX2-21 | depositor partial sequence | sequence record 105125 | FusX2
CGTCTCCCTGACCCCGGACCAAGTGGTGGCTATCGAGACCGGCGCCGCTACGGGCGCGTCCCATTCGCCA
TTCAGGCTGCGCAACTGTTGGGAAGGGCGATCGGTGCGGGCTCTTCGCTATTACGCCAGCTGGCGAAAGG
GGGATGTGCTGCAAGGCGATTAAGTTGGGAACGCCAGGGTTTTCCCAGTCACGACGTTGTAAAACGACGG
CCAGTGAGCGCGCGTAATCGACTCACTATAGGGCGAATTGGGTACCGGGCCCCCCCTCGAGGTCCTCCAG
CTTTTGTTCCCTTTAGTGAGGGTTAATTGCGCGCTTGGCGTAATCATGGTCATAGCTGTTTCCTGTGTGA
AATTGTTATCCGCTCACAATTCCACACAACATACGAGCCGGAAGCATAAAGTGTAAAGCCTGGGGTGCCT
AATGAGTGAGCTAACTCACATTAATTGCGTTGCGCTCACTGCCCGCTTTCCACCGGTGGTCTCTGGCGGC
AAGCAAGCGCTCGAAACGGTGCAGCGGCTGTTGCCGGTGCTGTGCCAGGACCATGGCGAGACGTCTAGAC
CAGCCAGGACAGAAATGCCTCGACTTCGCTGCTACCCAAGGTTGCCGGGTGACGCACACCGTGGAAACGG
ATGAAGGCACGAACCCAGTGGACATAAGCCTGTTCGGTTCGTAAGCTGTAATGCAAGTAGCGTATGCGCT
CACGCAACTGGTCCAGAACCTTGACCGAACGCAGCGGTGGTAACGGCGCAGTGGCGGTTTTCATGGCTTG
TTATGACTGTTTTTTTGGGGTACAGTCTATGCCTCGGGCATCCAAGCAGCAAGCGCGTTACGCCGTGGGT
CGATGTTTGATGTTATGGAGCAGCAACGATGTTACGCAGCAGGGCAGTCGCCCTAAAACAAAGTTAAACA
TTATGAGGGAAGCGGTGATCGCCGAAGTATCGACTCAACTATCAGAGGTAGTTGGCGTCATCGAGCGCCA
TCTCGAACCGACGTTGCTGGCCGTACATTTGTACGGCTCCGCAGTGGATGGCGGCCTGAAGCCACACAGT
GATATTGATTTGCTGGTTACGGTGACCGTAAGGCTTGATGAAACAACGCGGCGAGCTTTGATCAACGACC
TTTTGGAAACTTCGGCTTCCCCTGGAGAGAGCGAGATTCTCCGCGCTGTAGAAGTCACCATTGTTGTGCA
CGACGACATCATTCCGTGGCGTTATCCAGCTAAGCGCGAACTGCAATTTGGAGAATGGCAGCGCAATGAC
ATTCTTGCAGGTATCTTCGAGCCAGCCACGATCGACATTGATCTGGCTATCTTGCTGACAAAAGCAAGAG
AACATAGCGTTGCCTTGGTAGGTCCAGCGGCGGAGGAACTCTTTGATCCGGTTCCTGAACAGGATCTATT
TGAGGCGCTAAATGAAACCTTAACGCTATGGAACTCGCCGCCCGACTGGGCTGGCGATGAGCGAAATGTA
GTGCTTACGTTGTCCCGCATTTGGTACAGCGCAGTAACCGGCAAAATCGCGCCGAAGGATGTCGCTGCCG
ACTGGGCAATGGAGCGCCTGCCGGCCCAGTATCAGCCCGTCATACTTGAAGCTAGACAGGCTTATCTTGG
ACAAGAAGAAGATCGCTTGGCCTCGCGCGCAGATCAGTTGGAAGAATTTGTCCACTACGTGAAAGGCGAG
ATCACCAAGGTAGTCGGCAAATAACCCTCGAGCCACCCATGACCAAAATCCCTTAACGTGAGTTACGCGT
CGTTCCACTGAGCGTCAGACCCCGTAGAAAAGATCAAAGGATCTTCTTGAGATCCTTTTTTTCTGCGCGT
AATCTGCTGCTTGCAAACAAAAAAACCACCGCTACCAGCGGTGGTTTGTTTGCCGGATCAAGAGCTACCA
ACTCTTTTTCCGAAGGTAACTGGCTTCAGCAGAGCGCAGATACCAAATACTGTCCTTCTAGTGTAGCCGT
AGTTAGGCCACCACTTCAAGAACTCTGTAGCACCGCCTACATACCTCGCTCTGCTAATCCTGTTACCAGT
GGCTGCTGCCAGTGGCGATAAGTCGTGTCTTACCGGGTTGGACTCAAGACGATAGTTACCGGATAAGGCG
CAGCGGTCGGGCTGAACGGGGGGTTCGTGCACACAGCCCAGCTTGGAGCGAACGACCTACACCGAACTGA
GATACCTACAGCGTGAGCATTGAGAAAGCGCCACGCTTCCCGAAGGGAGAAAGGCGGACAGGTATCCGGT
AAGCGGCAGGGTCGGAACAGGAGAGCGCACGAGGGAGCTTCCAGGGGGAAACGCCTGGTATCTTTATAGT
CCTGTCGGGTTTCGCCACCTCTGACTTGAGCGTCGATTTTTGTGATGCTCGTCAGGGGGGCGGAGCCTAT
GGAAAAACGCCAGCAACGCGGCCTTTTTACGGTTCCTGGCCTTTTGCTGGCCTTTTGCTCACATGTTCTT
TCCTGCGTTATCCCCTGATTCTGTGGATAACCGTATTACCGCCTTTGAGTGAGCTGATACCGCTCGCCGC
AGCCGAACGACCGAGCGCAGCGAGTCAGTGAGCGAGGAAGCGGAAGAGCGCCCAATACGCAAACCGCCTC
TCCCCGCGCGTTGGCCGATTCATTAATGCAGCTGGCACGACAGGTTTCCCGACTGGAAAGCGGGCAGTGA
GCGCAACGCAATTAATACGCGTACCGCTAGCCAGGAAGAGTTTGTAGAAACGCAAAAAGGCCATCCGTCA
GGATGGCCTTCTGCTTAGTTTGATGCCTGGCAGTTTATGGCGGGCGTCCTGCCCGCCACCCTCCGGGCCG
TTGCTTCACAACGTTCAAATCCGCTCCCGGCGGATTTGTCCTACTCAGGAGAGCGTTCACCGACAAACAA
CAGATAAAACGAAAGGCCCAGTCTTCCGACTGAGCCTTTCGTTTTATTTGATGCCTGGCAGTTCCCTACT
CTCGCGTTAACGCTAGCATGGATGTTTTCCCAGTCACGACGTTGTAAAACGACGGCCAGTCTTAAG
