>Addgene plasmid #63303 | pFusX2-21 | addgene partial sequence | sequence record 111199 | pCR8_R1 5'-cgaaccgaacaggcttatgt-3'
CGTCACCCGGCAACCTTGGGTAGCAGCGAAGTCGAGGCATTTCTGTCCTGGCTGGTCTAGACGTCTCGCC
ATGGTCCTGGCACAGCACCGGCAACAGCCGCTGCACCGTTTCGAGCGCTTGCTTGCCGCCAATGTTGCTG
GCGATAGCCACCACTTGGTCCGGGGTCAGGCCATGGTCCTGGCACAGCACCGGCAACAGCCGCTGCACCG
TTTCGAGCGCTTGCTTGCCGCCATCGTGGCTGGCGATAGCCACCACTTGGTCCGGAGTCAGGCCATGGTC
CTGGCACAGCACCGGCAACAGCCGCTGCACCGTTTCGAGCGCTTGCTTGCCGCCATCGTGGCTGGCGATA
GCCACCACTTGGTCCGGGGTCAGGGAGACGCTTAAGACTGGCCGTCGTTTTACAACGTCGTGACTGGGAA
AACATCCATGCTAGCGTTAACGCGAGAGTAGGGAACTGCCAGGCATCAAATAAAACGAAAGGCTCAGTCG
GAAGACTGGGCCTTTCGTTTTATCTGTTGTTTGTCGGTGAACGCTCTCCTGAGTAGGACAAATCCGCCGG
GAGCGGATTTGAACGTTGTGAAGCAACGGCCCGGAAGGGTGGCG
