[The description below was written by a language model from this plasmid's Addgene catalogue record.]
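Description:
pFusX2-21 is a bacterial library plasmid from the FusX system, a one-step method for assembling TALE (transcription activator-like effector) repeat arrays used to build TALENs. It is built on the FusX2 backbone (about 3 kb without insert), is maintained at high copy number in standard E. coli cloning strains, and is selected with spectinomycin. The record does not name the origin of replication or list other backbone features, and no feature table is provided. The use of pCR8-type sequencing primers suggests a pCR8-related vector, but this is not stated explicitly.

The insert is a synthetic, pre-assembled trimer of TALE repeats carrying the repeat-variable diresidues (RVDs) HD, HD and NI. Under the standard TALE code, HD recognizes cytosine and NI recognizes adenine, so the module specifies the DNA triplet CCA, matching its alternative name X2_CCA. This plasmid fills RVD positions 4 to 6 of the final array. The trimer was cloned in with BsaI, a type IIS enzyme that cuts outside its recognition site, and both sites were destroyed in the process.

In use, a plasmid like this is one member of a position-specific library covering the possible triplets. For each three-repeat segment of a target site, the user picks the matching module and combines the chosen modules with a receiver vector in a single assembly reaction. The result is a full-length TALE DNA-binding domain for a custom nuclease or other TALE fusion used in genome editing. The plasmid has no expression function of its own and serves purely as a source of the repeat module.
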