Addgene plasmid #63303: pFusX2-21
Purpose: Encodes RVD positions 4-6 in TALEN assembly
Depositing lab: Stephen Ekker. Depositing organization: Mayo Foundation for Medical Education and Research. Publication: FusX: A rapid one-step TALE assembly system for genome science. Ma AC, McNulty MS, Tanya PL, Jarryd CM, Martinez-Galvez G, Argue DP, Lee HB, Urban MD, Bullard CE, Blackburn PR, Man TK, Clark KJ, Ekker SC. Hum Gene Ther. 2016 Jun;27(6):451-63. doi: 10.1089/hum.2015.172 PubMed 26854857.
Backbone
  Vector backbone: FusX2
  Backbone size w/o insert (bp): 3006
  Vector type: TALEN
Growth in bacteria
  Bacterial resistance: Spectinomycin, 50 μg/mL
  Growth temperature: 37°C
  Growth strain: DH5alpha
  Copy number: High Copy
Gene/Insert
  Gene/Insert name: HD HD NI (alt name: X2_CCA)
  Species: Synthetic
  Mutation: none
  Cloning method: Restriction Enzyme; 5′ cloning site BsaI (destroyed during cloning); 3′ cloning site BsaI (destroyed during cloning)
  Sequencing primers: 5′ pCR8_F1; 3′ pCR8_R1
Terms and licenses: Academic/Nonprofit Terms; Industry Terms: Not Available to Industry
How to cite: pFusX2-21 was a gift from Stephen Ekker (Addgene plasmid # 63303 ; http://n2t.net/addgene:63303 ; RRID:Addgene_63303)
